>Addgene plasmid #19296 | pGL2-NOS2Promoter-Luciferase | addgene partial sequence | sequence record 24541 | 19296 with pGL2-Fwd 5'-ggtacgtggaggttttacttgc
CTGAACATAAAANGAATGCAATTGTTGTTGTTAACTTGTTTATTGCAGCTTATAATGGTTACAAATAAAG
CAATAGCATCACAAATTTCACAAATAAAGCATTTTTTTCACTGCATTCTAGTTGTGGTTTGTCCAAACTC
ATCAATGTATCTTATGGTACTGNAACTGANCTAACATAACCCGGGAGGNNCCGAGCTCTTACCCGNACTT
TGATATGCTGAAATCCATAANCTGTGTGTGTGTGC
