>Addgene plasmid #19296 | pGL2-NOS2Promoter-Luciferase | addgene partial sequence | sequence record 149434 | LucNRev 5'-CCTTATGCAGTTGCTCTCC-3'
AGATGGCGCCGGGCCTTTCTTTATGTTTTTGGCGTCTTCCATTTTACCAACAGTACCGGAATGCCAAGCT
TACTTAGATCGACTAGGCTACTCCGTGGAGTGAACAAGACCCAAGCGTGAGGAGCCTCAGAAGTGTCTCT
AACAGCTCAGTCCCTTCACCAAGGTGGCTGAGAAGTTTCAAACCAGTGACACTGTGTCCCGTGGGGCCAG
AGTCTCAGTCTTCAACTCCCTGTAAAGTTGTGACCCTGGCAGCAGCCATCAGGTATTTATACCCCTCCAG
GCTCTGCAGAGCTATTTTGCATAACTGTTCCCAAAGGGAGAGTCCCCAGTTGGGTGTGCAAGTTAGCTCA
TTCATGATGGACACTCCTAGTCTGTGTGCTTGATTACATCACTCTGTGGTGTATCCTCATGCAAGGCCAT
CTCTTCCTGGTCGCCCGTCCAAGGCAGTGGCCCCTAGGCAGCACGTAGTCACTTCAAAACTGGGACTCAC
TAGGGAGGGAGGCTGGCTTTTCTTAGCTAAACCACATACCCTGGCTTGCAGCTGCTGAGGGATTTTGTTC
TGGGCACGGAGCTCTCTGGCTTTCTGTCTGTTCTCTCAGTGAGGTTAGATGGTGCCAATATTCCAACACG
CCCAGGACACATTCATCAGGAGGTTTTCTAGAAAGGATGGAAGGCAAGCTGTGGGCACAGATGCCGTCTG
ACCAGCATTTCCCCACTAGTAGTAAGTCAGCTTGGGCAGAATAGTGGATGGGCTGTGCTGAGTGAAGCCT
TTTTATTTTTTTTCTCAGTGGCATTCTCTCTCTCTCTCTCTCTCTCCCTC
