[The description below was written by a language model from this plasmid's Addgene catalogue record.]
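Description:
pGL2-NOS2Promoter-Luciferase is a mammalian luciferase reporter plasmid built on the promoterless pGL2-Basic backbone (Promega, about 5.6 kb without insert). It is propagated in E. coli under ampicillin selection. The record lists the copy number as unknown and includes no feature table, so the origin of replication and other backbone elements are not itemised here. pGL2-Basic carries a firefly luciferase coding sequence with no eukaryotic promoter or enhancer of its own, so reporter expression depends on whatever regulatory DNA is cloned upstream of it.

The insert is a 1,742 bp fragment of the mouse Nos2 promoter, the 5′ regulatory region of the gene encoding inducible (macrophage) nitric oxide synthase, iNOS. It was cloned by restriction digestion between the KpnI and BglII sites of the polylinker, and both sites remain intact, so the fragment can be excised or exchanged. In this arrangement, luciferase activity in transfected cells reads out the transcriptional activity of the Nos2 promoter. No selectable marker for mammalian cells is recorded, which fits use by transient transfection.

The associated publication concerns upstream regions of the macrophage nitric oxide synthase gene that mediate induction by interferon gamma and lipopolysaccharide. The construct is accordingly suited to measuring how the Nos2 promoter responds to such inflammatory stimuli. It can also serve as a parent for deletion or mutation analysis to map responsive elements, or as a test of how signalling pathways, transcription factors or compounds affect iNOS transcription.
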