Addgene plasmid #19296: pGL2-NOS2Promoter-Luciferase
Depositing lab: Charles Lowenstein. Depositing organization: Johns Hopkins University and School of Medicine. Publication: Macrophage nitric oxide synthase gene: two upstream regions mediate induction by interferon gamma and lipopolysaccharide. Lowenstein CJ, Alley EW, Raval P, Snowman AM, Snyder SH, Russell SW, Murphy WJ. Proc Natl Acad Sci U S A. 1993 Oct 15. 90(20):9730-4. 10.1073/pnas.90.20.9730 PubMed 7692452.
Backbone
  Vector backbone: pGL2-Basic
  Backbone manufacturer: Promega
  Backbone size w/o insert (bp): 5598
  Vector type: Mammalian Expression, Luciferase
Growth in bacteria
  Bacterial resistance: Ampicillin, 100 μg/mL
  Growth temperature: 37°C
  Growth strain: DH5alpha
  Copy number: Unknown
Gene/Insert
  Gene/Insert name: NOS2 Promoter (alt names: iNOS; inducible nitric oxide synthase)
  Species: M. musculus (mouse)
  Insert size (bp): 1742
  GenBank ID: L23806
  Entrez Gene: Nos2 (a.k.a. MAC-NOS, NOS-II, Nos-2, Nos2a, i-NOS, iNOS)
  Cloning method: Restriction Enzyme; 5′ cloning site KpnI (not destroyed); 3′ cloning site BglII (not destroyed)
  Sequencing primers: 5′ n/a
Terms and licenses: Academic/Nonprofit Terms; Industry Terms: Not Available to Industry
How to cite: pGL2-NOS2Promoter-Luciferase was a gift from Charles Lowenstein (Addgene plasmid # 19296 ; http://n2t.net/addgene:19296 ; RRID:Addgene_19296)
